Addgene plasmid #36690: TAL2239
Depositing lab: Keith Joung. Depositing organization: Massachusetts General Hospital. Publication: FLASH assembly of TALENs for high-throughput genome editing. Reyon D, Tsai SQ, Khayter C, Foden JA, Sander JD, Joung JK. Nat Biotechnol. 2012 Apr 8. doi: 10.1038/nbt.2170. PubMed 22484455.
Backbone
  Vector backbone: JDS71
  Backbone manufacturer: Joung lab (Addgene Plasmid # 32287)
  Backbone size w/o insert (bp): 6447
  Vector type: Mammalian, T7 for in vitro mRNA synthesis
Growth in bacteria
  Bacterial resistance: Ampicillin, 100 μg/mL
  Growth temperature: 37°C
  Growth strain: XL1 Blue
  Copy number: High Copy
Gene/Insert
  Gene/Insert name: CHD7-TALEN_Right (alt name: CHD7)
  Species: H. sapiens (human)
  Insert size (bp): 1640
  Entrez Gene: Chd7 (a.k.a. A730019I05Rik, Cycn, Cyn, Dz, Edy, Flo, GENA 47, GENA 60, Gena 52, Lda, Mt, Obt, Todo, WBE1, Whi, metis)
  Promoter: CMV
  Tag / fusion protein: 3X Flag (N terminal on backbone); WT FOKI (C terminal on backbone)
  Cloning method: Restriction Enzyme; 5′ cloning site BsmBI (destroyed during cloning); 3′ cloning site BsmBI (destroyed during cloning)
  Sequencing primers: 5′ CMV-F; 3′ BGH-rev
Terms and licenses: Academic/Nonprofit Terms; Industry Terms: Not Available to Industry
Depositor comments: Target binding site: TCCTCGCCAAAAAGACTC It is strongly recommended that users perform a diagnostic digest to verify this plasmid prior to use. For example, a double digest of the plasmid with BamHI and KpnI should result in two bands at 2.2kb and 5.9kb.
How to cite: TAL2239 was a gift from Keith Joung (Addgene plasmid # 36690 ; http://n2t.net/addgene:36690 ; RRID:Addgene_36690)
