[The description below was written by a language model from this plasmid's Addgene catalogue record.]
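Description:
TAL2239 is a mammalian expression plasmid encoding the right-hand monomer of a TALEN pair directed against the human CHD7 gene. It is built on the JDS71 backbone (about 6.4 kb without insert), a TALEN expression vector that supplies the constant parts of the nuclease. A roughly 1.6 kb array of TAL effector repeats was inserted between two BsmBI sites, both of which were destroyed during cloning. The repeat array, produced by the FLASH high-throughput assembly method, determines the DNA-binding specificity for one CHD7 half-site. The plasmid is propagated in E. coli as a high-copy construct under ampicillin selection. The record does not name the replication origin and gives no mammalian selection marker.

Expression in mammalian cells is driven by the CMV promoter. The vector type also lists T7 for in vitro mRNA synthesis, so the coding sequence can be transcribed into RNA for direct delivery rather than transfected as DNA. The backbone adds an N-terminal 3X Flag tag, useful for detecting the protein, and a C-terminal wild-type FokI nuclease domain. Because FokI cleaves only as a dimer, this right monomer is meant to be used with a matching left CHD7 TALEN that binds the opposite strand nearby. The two FokI domains then meet over the spacer and make a double-strand break. Repair of that break by non-homologous end joining or by homology-directed repair allows targeted mutation or editing at the CHD7 locus. The record lists the species as human, but the linked Entrez gene entry carries mouse-style aliases, a discrepancy the record does not resolve. No feature table was provided, so other backbone elements cannot be described.
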