>Addgene plasmid #36690 | TAL2239 | depositor partial sequence | sequence record 45883 | TAL2239 sequence 1640 bps
GAACCTGACCCCAGACCAGGTAGTCGCAATCGCGTCACATGACGGGGGAAAGCAAGCCCTGGAAACCGTG
CAAAGGTTGTTGCCGGTCCTTTGTCAAGACCACGGCCTTACACCGGAGCAAGTCGTGGCCATTGCATCCC
ACGACGGTGGCAAACAGGCTCTTGAGACGGTTCAGAGACTTCTCCCAGTTCTCTGTCAAGCCCACGGGCT
GACTCCCGATCAAGTTGTAGCGATTGCGTCCAACGGTGGAGGGAAACAAGCATTGGAGACTGTCCAACGG
CTCCTTCCCGTGTTGTGTCAAGCCCACGGTTTGACGCCTGCACAAGTGGTCGCCATCGCCAGCCATGATG
GCGGTAAGCAGGCGCTGGAAACAGTACAGCGCCTGCTGCCTGTACTGTGCCAGGATCATGGACTGACCCC
AGACCAGGTAGTCGCAATCGCGAACAATAATGGGGGAAAGCAAGCCCTGGAAACCGTGCAAAGGTTGTTG
CCGGTCCTTTGTCAAGACCACGGCCTTACACCGGAGCAAGTCGTGGCCATTGCATCCCACGACGGTGGCA
AACAGGCTCTTGAGACGGTTCAGAGACTTCTCCCAGTTCTCTGTCAAGCCCACGGGCTGACTCCCGATCA
AGTTGTAGCGATTGCGTCGCATGACGGAGGGAAACAAGCATTGGAGACTGTCCAACGGCTCCTTCCCGTG
TTGTGTCAAGCCCACGGTTTGACGCCTGCACAAGTGGTCGCCATCGCCTCCAATATTGGCGGTAAGCAGG
CGCTGGAAACAGTACAGCGCCTGCTGCCTGTACTGTGCCAGGATCATGGACTGACCCCAGACCAGGTAGT
CGCAATCGCGTCGAACATTGGGGGAAAGCAAGCCCTGGAAACCGTGCAAAGGTTGTTGCCGGTCCTTTGT
CAAGACCACGGCCTTACACCGGAGCAAGTCGTGGCCATTGCAAGCAACATCGGTGGCAAACAGGCTCTTG
AGACGGTTCAGAGACTTCTCCCAGTTCTCTGTCAAGCCCACGGGCTGACTCCCGATCAAGTTGTAGCGAT
TGCGTCGAACATTGGAGGGAAACAAGCATTGGAGACTGTCCAACGGCTCCTTCCCGTGTTGTGTCAAGCC
CACGGTTTGACGCCTGCACAAGTGGTCGCCATCGCCTCCAATATTGGCGGTAAGCAGGCGCTGGAAACAG
TACAGCGCCTGCTGCCTGTACTGTGCCAGGATCATGGACTGACCCCAGACCAGGTAGTCGCAATCGCGAA
CAATAATGGGGGAAAGCAAGCCCTGGAAACCGTGCAAAGGTTGTTGCCGGTCCTTTGTCAAGACCACGGC
CTTACACCGGAGCAAGTCGTGGCCATTGCAAGCAACATCGGTGGCAAACAGGCTCTTGAGACGGTTCAGA
GACTTCTCCCAGTTCTCTGTCAAGCCCACGGGCTGACTCCCGATCAAGTTGTAGCGATTGCGTCGCATGA
CGGAGGGAAACAAGCATTGGAGACTGTCCAACGGCTCCTTCCCGTGTTGTGTCAAGCCCACGGTTTGACG
CCTGCACAAGTGGTCGCCATCGCCTCGAATGGCGGCGGTAAGCAGGCGCTGGAAACAGTACAGCGCCTGC
TGCCTGTACTGTGCCAGGATCATGGACTGA
