>Addgene plasmid #36690 | TAL2239 | addgene partial sequence | sequence record 48146 | CMV-F 5'-CGCAAATGGGCGGTAGGCGTG-3'
ACTAGAGAACCCACTGCTTACTGGCTTATCGAAATTAATACGACTCACTATAGGGAGACCCAAGCTGGCT
AGCACCATGGACTACAAAGACCATGACGGTGATTATAAAGATCATGACATCGATTACAAGGATGACGATG
ACAAGATGGCCCCCAAGAAGAAGAGGAAGGTGGGCATTCACCGCGGGGTACCTATGGTGGACTTGAGGAC
ACTCGGTTATTCGCAACAGCAACAGGAGAAAATCAAGCCTAAGGTCAGGAGCACCGTCGCGCAACACCAC
GAGGCGCTTGTGGGGCATGGCTTCACTCATGCGCATATTGTCGCGCTTTCACAGCACCCTGCGGCGCTTG
GGACGGTGGCTGTCAAATACCAAGATATGATTGCGGCCCTGCCCGAAGCCACGCACGAGGCAATTGTAGG
GGTCGGTAAACAGTGGTCGGGAGCGCGAGCACTTGAGGCGCTGCTGACTGTGGCGGGTGAGCTTAGGGGG
CCTCCGCTCCAGCTCGACACCGGGCAGCTGCTGAAGATCGCGAAGAGAGGGGGAGTAACAGCGGTAGAGG
CAGTGCACGCCTGGCGCAATGCGCTCACCGGGGCCCCCTTGAACCTGACCCCAGACCAGGTAGTCGCAAT
CGCGTCACATGACGGGGGAAAGCAAGCCCTGGAAACCGTGCAAAGGTTGTTGCCGGTCCTTTGTCAAGAC
CACGGCCTTACACCGGAGCAAGTCGTGGCCATTGCATCCCACGACGGTGGCAAACAGGCTCTTGAGACGG
TTCAGAGACTTCTCCCAGTTCTCTGTCAAGCCCACGGGCTGACTCCCGATCAAGTTGTAGCGATTGCGTC
CAACGGTGGAGGG
