>Addgene plasmid #36690 | TAL2239 | addgene partial sequence | sequence record 48147 | JDS-TALEN-F 5'-TAGGGGTCGGTAAACAGTGG-3'
TGTGGCGGGTGAGCTTAGGGGGCCTCCGCTCCAGCTCGACACCGGGCAGCTGCTGAAGATCGCGAAGAGA
GGGGGAGTAACAGCGGTAGAGGCAGTGCACGCCTGGCGCAATGCGCTCACCGGGGCCCCCTTGAACCTGA
CCCCAGACCAGGTAGTCGCAATCGCGTCACATGACGGGGGAAAGCAAGCCCTGGAAACCGTGCAAAGGTT
GTTGCCGGTCCTTTGTCAAGACCACGGCCTTACACCGGAGCAAGTCGTGGCCATTGCATCCCACGACGGT
GGCAAACAGGCTCTTGAGACGGTTCAGAGACTTCTCCCAGTTCTCTGTCAAGCCCACGGGCTGACTCCCG
ATCAAGTTGTAGCGATTGCGTCCAACGGTGGAGGGAAACAAGCATTGGAGACTGTCCAACGGCTCCTTCC
CGTGTTGTGTCAAGCCCACGGTTTGACGCCTGCACAAGTGGTCGCCATCGCCAGCCATGATGGCGGTAAG
CAGGCGCTGGAAACAGTACAGCGCCTGCTGCCTGTACTGTGCCAGGATCATGGACTGACCCCAGACCAGG
TAGTCGCAATCGCGAACAATAATGGGGGAAAGCAAGCCCTGGAAACCGTGCAAAGGTTGTTGCCGGTCCT
TTGTCAAGACCACGGCCTTACACCGGAGCAAGTCGTGGCCATTGCATCCCACGACGGTGGCAAACAGGCT
CTTGAGACGGTTCAGAGACTTCTCCCAGTTCTCTGTCAAGCCCACGGGCTGACTCCCGATCAAGTTGTAG
CGATTGCGTCGCATGACGGAGGGAAACAAGCATTGGAGACTGTCCAACGGCTCCTTCCCGTGTTGTGTCA
AGCCCACGGTTTGACGCCTGCACAAGTGGTCGCCATCGCCTCCAATATTGGCGGTAAGCAGGCGCTGGAA
ACAGTACAGCGCCTGCTGC
